Addgene plasmid #238542: PiggyBac_8mer_pegArray_bb_pos.1
Purpose: (Empty Backbone) Golden gate acceptor backbone for position 1 8-mer pegArrays
Depositing lab: Jonathan Weissman. Depositing organization: Whitehead Institute for Biomedical Research. Publication: High-resolution spatial mapping of cell state and lineage dynamics in vivo with PEtracer. Koblan LW, Yost KE, Zheng P, Colgan WN, Jones MG, Yang D, Kumar A, Sandhu J, Schnell A, Sun D, Ergen C, Saunders RA, Zhuang X, Allen WE, Yosef N, Weissman JS. Science. 2025 Jul 24:eadx3800. doi: 10.1126/science.adx3800. PubMed 40705858.
Backbone
  Vector backbone: n.a.
  Vector type: Mammalian Expression
Growth in bacteria
  Bacterial resistance: Ampicillin, 100 μg/mL
  Growth temperature: 30°C
  Growth strain: NEB Stable
  Copy number: High Copy
Gene/Insert
  Gene/Insert name: None
Terms and licenses: Academic/Nonprofit Terms; Industry Terms: Not Available to Industry
How to cite: PiggyBac_8mer_pegArray_bb_pos.1 was a gift from Jonathan Weissman (Addgene plasmid # 238542 ; http://n2t.net/addgene:238542 ; RRID:Addgene_238542)
