[The description below was written by a language model from this plasmid's Addgene catalogue record and pLannotate feature annotations shown in this document.]
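Description:
PiggyBac_8mer_pegArray_bb_pos.1 is an 8.2 kb empty acceptor backbone for mammalian expression, designed to receive, by Golden Gate assembly, an array of eight prime editing guide RNAs (pegRNAs) designated "position 1". The record lists no insert and no named parental backbone. In bacteria the plasmid is maintained by a high-copy ColE1/pUC-type origin and selected with ampicillin through the bla gene and its promoter. An f1 origin, lacZα and lacI fragments, the lac promoter/operator, a CAP site and pieces of the pBluescript multiple cloning site point to a pBluescript-style cloning vector skeleton. It is recorded as grown in a recombination-limiting strain, consistent with a vector meant to carry repetitive guide arrays.

The annotated mammalian cassette consists of the human EF-1α core promoter with its intron A driving TagBFP, a monomeric blue fluorescent protein. This is followed by a WPRE to enhance transcript expression and an SV40 polyadenylation signal, so cells carrying the construct can be identified by blue fluorescence. The name implies that this cassette and the pegArray cloning site sit between piggyBac transposon terminal repeats for transposase-mediated genomic integration. However, the automated feature table does not annotate the piggyBac ends, the Golden Gate (type IIS) sites or any guide-expressing promoters, and several stretches of the sequence are unannotated. Two fragments matching the bacteriophage lambda portal protein gene are probably non-functional stuffer or spacer DNA, and the short G-CSF SLDE hit may be an incidental match. The associated publication describes the PEtracer system, which uses prime editing for lineage tracing and spatial mapping of cell state in vivo.
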