Features (pLannotate 1.2.2; 19 found; start..end, strand, type, name):
      1..105     -  promoter       AmpR promoter: bla
    158..586     -  rep_origin     f1 ori (sequence partly withheld): f1 bacteriophage origin of replication; arrow indicates direction of (+) strand synthesis
    591..746     -  CDS            lacZα (fragment): LacZα fragment of β-galactosidase; lacZ fragment
    748..867     +  CDS            B (fragment): PORTL_LAMBD - Experimental evidence at protein level: Swiss-Prot protein existence level 1. Forms the portal vertex of the capsid (PubMed:6228056, PubMed:6232391). This portal plays critical roles in head assembly, genome packaging, neck/tail attachment, and genome ejection (Probable). The portal protein multimerizes as a single ring-shaped homododecamer arranged around a central channel (PubMed:6232391). Binds to the terminase subunits to form the packaging machine (PubMed:7799432). From Escherichia phage lambda (Bacteriophage lambda).
   1369..1393    -  misc_feature   MCS (fragment): pBluescript multiple cloning site
   2084..2295    +  promoter       EF-1α core promoter: core promoter for human elongation factor EF-1α
   2296..3234    +  intron         EF-1α intron A: intron upstream of the start codon of human EF-1α
   3269..3967    +  CDS            TagBFP: TagBFP is a basic (constitutively fluorescent) blue fluorescent protein published in 2008, derived from Entacmaea quadricolor. It is reported to be a very rapidly-maturing monomer with very low acid sensitivity.
   4057..4645    +  misc_feature   WPRE: woodchuck hepatitis virus posttranscriptional regulatory element
   4646..4663    +  misc_feature   MCS (fragment): pBluescript multiple cloning site
   4680..4801    +  polyA_signal   SV40 poly(A) signal: SV40 polyadenylation signal
   4819..4911    +  ncRNA          G-CSF SLDE: Accession: RF00183 - G-CSF factor stem-loop destabilising element (SLDE)
   5712..6179    +  CDS            B (fragment): PORTL_LAMBD - Experimental evidence at protein level: Swiss-Prot protein existence level 1. Forms the portal vertex of the capsid (PubMed:6228056, PubMed:6232391). This portal plays critical roles in head assembly, genome packaging, neck/tail attachment, and genome ejection (Probable). The portal protein multimerizes as a single ring-shaped homododecamer arranged around a central channel (PubMed:6232391). Binds to the terminase subunits to form the packaging machine (PubMed:7799432). From Escherichia phage lambda (Bacteriophage lambda).
   6217..6233    -  protein_bind   lac operator: The lac repressor binds to the lac operator to inhibit transcription in E. coli. This inhibition can be relieved by adding lactose or isopropyl-β-D-thiogalactopyranoside (IPTG). lac repressor encoded by lacI
   6241..6271    -  promoter       lac promoter: promoter for the E. coli lac operon
   6286..6307    -  protein_bind   CAP binding site: CAP binding activates transcription in the presence of cAMP. E. coli catabolite activator protein
   6320..6412    -  CDS            lacI (fragment): lac repressor; lacI; The lac repressor binds to the lac operator to inhibit transcription in E. coli. This inhibition can be relieved by adding lactose or isopropyl-β-D-thiogalactopyranoside (IPTG).
   6595..7183    -  rep_origin     ori: high-copy-number ColE1/pMB1/pBR322/pUC origin of replication
   7354..8214    -  CDS            AmpR: β-lactamase; bla; confers resistance to ampicillin, carbenicillin, and related antibiotics
>Addgene plasmid #238542 | PiggyBac_8mer_pegArray_bb_pos.1 | addgene full sequence | sequence record 473262 | Addgene NGS Result
ACTCTTCCTTTTTCAATATTATTGAAGCATTTATCAGGGTTATTGTCTCATGAGCGGATACATATTTGAA
TGTATTTAGAAAAATAAACAAATAGGGGTTCCGCGCACATTTCCCCGAAAAGTGCCACCTAAATTGTAAG
CGTTAATATTTTGTTAAAATTCGCGTTAAATTTTTGTTAAATCAGCTCATTTTTTAACCAATAGGCCGAA
ATCGGCAAAATCCCTTATAAATCAAAAGAATAGACCGAGATAGGGT
[37 nt withheld, positions 257-293]
AAAGAACGTGGACTCCAACGTCAAAGG
[49 nt withheld, positions 321-369]
T
[91 nt withheld, positions 371-461]
G
[124 nt withheld, positions 463-586]
CCCATTCGCCATTCAGGCTGCGCAACTGTTGGGAAGGGCGATCGGTGCGGGCCTCTTCGCTATTACGCCA
GCTGGCGAAAGGGGGATGTGCTGCAAGGCGATTAAGTTGGGTAACGCCAGGGTTTTCCCAGTCACGACGT
TGTAAAACGACGGCCAGTGAGCGCGCCTCGTTCATTCACGTTTTTGAACCCGTGGAGGACGGGCAGACTC
GCGGTGCAAATGTGTTTTACAGCGTGATGGAGCAGATGAAGATGCTCGACACGCTGCAGAACACGCAGCT
AGATTAACCCTAGAAAGATAATCATATTGTGACGTACGTTAAAGATAATCATGTGTAAAATTGACGCATG
TGTTTTATCGGTCTGTATATCGAGGTTTATTTATTAATTTGAATAGATATTAAGTTTTATTATATTTACA
CTTACATACTAATAATAAATTCAACAAACAATTTATTTATGTTTATTTATTTATTAAAAAAAACAAAAAC
TCAAAATTTCTTCTATAAAGTAACAAAACTTTTATGAGGGACAGCCCCCCCCCAAAGCCCCCAGGGATGT
AATTACGTCCCTCCCCCGCTAGGGGGCAGCAGCGAGCCGCCCGGGGCTCCGCTCCGGTCCGGCGCTCCCC
CCGCATCCCCGAGCCGGCAGCGTGCGGGGACAGCCCGGGCACGGGGAAGGTGGCACGGGATCGCTTTCCT
CTGAACGCTTCTCGCTGCTCTTTGAGCCTGCAGACACCTGGGGGGATACGGGGAAAAGGCCTCCACGGCC
AAGGATCTGCGATATCGATAAGCTTGATATCGAATTCGGGAGGTGGTCCCTGCAGTTACGCCAATGATAA
CCCCCGCCAGAAAAATCTTAGTAGCCTTCCCTTTTTGTTTTCCGTGCCCCAACTCGGCGGATTGACTCGG
CCCCTTCCGGAAACACCCGAATCAACTTCTAGTCAAATTATTGTTCACGCCGCAATGACCCACCCCTGGC
CCGCGTCTGTGGAACTGACCCCTGGTGTACAGGAGAGTTCGCTGCTGAAAGTGGTCCCAAAGGGGTACTA
GTTTTTAAGCTCCCAACTCCCCCTCCCCCAGCGTCTGGAGGATTCCACACCCTCGCACCGCAGGGGCGAG
GAAGTGGGCGGAGTCCGGTTTTGGCGCCAGCCGCTGAGGCTGCCAAGCAGAAAAGCCACCGCTGAGGAGA
CTCCGGTCACTGTCCTCGCCCCGCCTCCCCCTTCCCTCCCCTTGGGGACCACCGGGCGCCACGCCGCGAA
CGGTAAGTGCCGCGGTCGTCGGCGCCTCCGCCCTCCCCCTAGGGCCCCAATTCCCAGCGGGCGCGGCGCG
CGGCCCCTCCCCCCGCCGGGCGCGCGCCCGCTGCCCCGCCCTTCGTGGCCGCCCGGCGTGGGCGGTGCCA
CCCCTCCCCCCGGCGGCCCCGCGCGCAGCTCCCGGCTCCCTCCCCCTTCGGATGTGGCTTGAGCTGTAGG
CGCGGAGGGGCTCCGGTGCCCGTCAGTGGGCAGAGCGCACATCGCCCACAGTCCCCGAGAAGTTGGGGGG
AGGGGTCGGCAATTGAACCGGTGCCTAGAGAAGGTGGCGCGGGGTAAACTGGGAAAGTGATGTCGTGTAC
TGGCTCCGCCTTTTTCCCGAGGGTGGGGGAGAACCGTATATAAGTGCAGTAGTCGCCGTGAACGTTCTTT
TTCGCAACGGGTTTGCCGCCAGAACACAGGTAAGTGCCGTGTGTGGTTCCCGCGGGCCTGGCCTCTTTAC
GGGTTATGGCCCTTGCGTGCCTTGAATTACTTCCACCTGGCTGCAGTACGTGATTCTTGATCCCGAGCTT
CGGGTTGGAAGTGGGTGGGAGAGTTCGAGGCCTTGCGCTTAAGGAGCCCCTTCGCCTCGTGCTTGAGTTG
AGGCCTGGCCTGGGCGCTGGGGCCGCCGCGTGCGAATCTGGTGGCACCTTCGCGCCTGTCTCGCTGCTTT
CGATAAGTCTCTAGCCATTTAAAATTTTTGATGACCTGCTGCGACGCTTTTTTTCTGGCAAGATAGTCTT
GTAAATGCGGGCCAAGATCTGCACACTGGTATTTCGGTTTTTGGGGCCGCGGGCGGCGACGGGGCCCGTG
CGTCCCAGCGCACATGTTCGGCGAGGCGGGGCCTGCGAGCGCGGCCACCGAGAATCGGACGGGGGTAGTC
TCAAGCTGGCCGGCCTGCTCTGGTGCCTGGCCTCGCGCCGCCGTGTATCGCCCCGCCCTGGGCGGCAAGG
CTGGCCCGGTCGGCACCAGTTGCGTGAGCGGAAAGATGGCCGCTTCCCGGCCCTGCTGCAGGGAGCTCAA
AATGGAGGACGCGGCGCTCGGGAGAGCGGGCGGGTGAGTCACCCACACAAAGGAAAAGGGCCTTTCCGTC
CTCAGCCGTCGCTTCATGTGACTCCACGGAGTACCGGGCGCCGTCCAGGCACCTCGATTAGTTCTCGAGC
TTTTGGAGTACGTCGTCTTTAGGTTGGGGGGAGGGGTTTTATGCGATGGAGTTTCCCCACACTGAGTGGG
TGGAGACTGAAGTTAGGCCAGCTTGGCACTTGATGTAATTCTCCTTGGAATTTGCCCTTTTTGAGTTTGG
ATCTTGGTTCATTCTCAAGCCTCAGACAGTGGTTCAAAGTTTTTTTCTTCCATTTCAGGTGTCGTGGAAT
TCTCACGCGTCTGCAGCTAGCTATGAGCGAGCTGATTAAGGAGAACATGCACATGAAGCTGTACATGGAG
GGCACCGTGGACAACCATCACTTCAAGTGCACATCCGAGGGCGAAGGCAAGCCCTACGAGGGCACCCAGA
CCATGAGAATCAAGGTGGTCGAGGGCGGCCCTCTCCCCTTCGCCTTCGACATCCTGGCTACTAGCTTCCT
CTACGGCAGCAAGACCTTCATCAACCACACCCAGGGCATCCCCGACTTCTTCAAGCAGTCCTTCCCTGAG
GGCTTCACATGGGAGAGAGTCACCACATACGAAGACGGGGGCGTGCTGACCGCTACCCAGGACACCAGCC
TCCAGGACGGCTGCCTCATCTACAACGTCAAGATCAGAGGGGTGAACTTCACATCCAACGGCCCTGTGAT
GCAGAAGAAAACACTCGGCTGGGAGGCCTTCACCGAAACCCTGTACCCCGCTGACGGCGGCCTGGAAGGC
AGAAACGACATGGCCCTGAAGCTCGTGGGCGGGAGCCATCTGATCGCAAACATCAAGACCACATATAGAT
CCAAGAAACCCGCTAAGAACCTCAAGATGCCTGGCGTCTACTATGTGGACTACAGACTGGAAAGAATCAA
GGAGGCCAACAACGAGACCTACGTCGAGCAGCACGAGGTGGCAGTGGCCAGATACTGCGACCTCCCTAGC
AAACTGGGGCACAAGCTTAATCTCGAGAAAATGTCCAAGGATGGTAAGAAAAAGAAGAAGAAGTCAAAAA
CCAAGTGTGTTATCATGTAATGAAGGTACCGCTTATCGATAATCAACCTCTGGATTACAAAATTTGTGAA
AGATTGACTGGTATTCTTAACTATGTTGCTCCTTTTACGCTATGTGGATACGCTGCTTTAATGCCTTTGT
ATCATGCTATTGCTTCCCGTATGGCTTTCATTTTCTCCTCCTTGTATAAATCCTGGTTGCTGTCTCTTTA
TGAGGAGTTGTGGCCCGTTGTCAGGCAACGTGGCGTGGTGTGCACTGTGTTTGCTGACGCAACCCCCACT
GGTTGGGGCATTGCCACCACCTGTCAGCTCCTTTCCGGGACTTTCGCTTTCCCCCTCCCTATTGCCACGG
CGGAACTCATCGCCGCCTGCCTTGCCCGCTGCTGGACAGGGGCTCGGCTGTTGGGCACTGACAATTCCGT
GGTGTTGTCGGGGAAATCATCGTCCTTTCCTTGGCTGCTCGCCTGTGTTGCCACCTGGATTCTGCGCGGG
ACGTCCTTCTGCTACGTCCCTTCGGCCCTCAATCCAGCGGACCTTCCTTCCCGCGGCCTGCTGCCGGCTC
TGCGGCCTCTTCCGCGTCTTCGCCTTCGCCCTCAGACGAGTCGGATCTCCCTTTGGGCCGCCTCCCCGCA
TCGATACCGTCGACCTCTTAATTAAGTTAACTAAACTTGTTTATTGCAGCTTATAATGGTTACAAATAAA
GCAATAGCATCACAAATTTCACAAATAAAGCATTTTTTTCACTGCATTCTAGTTGTGGTTTGTCCAAACT
CATCAATGTATCTTATCATGTCTGGAATTGACTCAAATGATGTCAATTAGTCTATCAGAAGCTCATCTGG
TCTCCCTTCCGGGGGACAAGACATCCCTGTTTAATATTTAAACAGCAGTGTTCCCAAACTGGGTTCTTAT
ATCCCTTGCTCTGGTCAACCAGGTTGCAGGGTTTCCTGTCCTCACAGGAACGAAGTCCCTAAAGAAACAG
TGGCAGCCAGGTTTAGCCCCGGAATTGACTGGATTCCTTTTTTAGGGCCCATTGGTCTAGACACCTGCAT
GCGGAGGGAGTGAGACGTGGCTCGTTAGATAGTCTAGCGTCTCACTAATGTGACCTGCAGGTGGGATCCA
TTAGGCGGCCGCGTTTAAACATGGCTTTTTCCCCGTATCCCCCCAGGTGTCTGCAGGCTCAAAGAGCAGC
GAGAAGCGTTCAGAGGAAAGCGATCCCGTGCCACCTTCCCCGTGCCCGGGCTGTCCCCGCACGCTGCCGG
CTCGGGGATGCGGGGGGAGCGCCGGACCGGAGCGGAGCCCCGGGCGGCTCGCTGCTGCCCCCTAGCGGGG
GAGGGACGTAATTACATCCCTGGGGGCTTTGGGGGGGGGCTGTCCCTGATATCTATAACAAGAAAATATA
TATATAATAAGTTATCACGTAAGTAGAACATGAAATAACAATATAATTATCGTATGAGTTAAATCTTAAA
AGTCACGTAAAAGATAATCATGCGTCATTTTGACTCACGCGGTCGTTATAGTTCAAAATCAGTGACACTT
ACCGCATTGACAAGCACGCCTCACGGGAGCTCCAAGCGGCGACTGAGATGTCCTAAATGCACAGCGACGG
ATTCGCGCTATTTAGAAAGAGAGAGCAATATTTCAAGAATGCATGCGTCAATTTTACGCAGACTATCTTT
CTAGGGTTAATCTAGCTGCATCAGGATCATATCGTCGGGTCTTTTTTCCGGCTCAGTCATCGCCCAAGCT
GGCGCTATCTGGGCATCGGGGAGGAAGAAGCCCGTGCCTTTTCCCGCGAGGTTGAAGCGGCATGGAAAGA
GTTTGCCGAGGATGACTGCTGCTGCATTGACGTTGAGCGAAAACGCACGTTTACCATGATGATTCGGGAA
GGTGTGGCCATGCACGCCTTTAACGGTGAACTGTTCGTTCAGGCCACCTGGGATACCAGTTCGTCGCGGC
TTTTCCGGACACAGTTCCGGATGGTCAGCCCGAAGCGCATCAGCAACCCGAACAATACCGGCGACAGCCG
GAACTGCCGTGCCGGTGTGCAGATTAATGACAGCGGTGCGGCGCTGGGATATTACGTCAGCGAGGACGGG
TATCCTGGCTGGATGCCGCAGAAATGGACATGGATACCCCGTGAGTTACCCGGCGGGCGCGCTTGGCGTA
ATCATGGTCATAGCTGTTTCCTGTGTGAAATTGTTATCCGCTCACAATTCCACACAACATACGAGCCGGA
AGCATAAAGTGTAAAGCCTGGGGTGCCTAATGAGTGAGCTAACTCACATTAATTGCGTTGCGCTCACTGC
CCGCTTTCCAGTCGGGAAACCTGTCGTGCCAGCTGCATTAATGAATCGGCCAACGCGCGGGGAGAGGCGG
TTTGCGTATTGGGCGCTCTTCCGCTTCCTCGCTCACTGACTCGCTGCGCTCGGTCGTTCGGCTGCGGCGA
GCGGTATCAGCTCACTCAAAGGCGGTAATACGGTTATCCACAGAATCAGGGGATAACGCAGGAAAGAACA
TGTGAGCAAAAGGCCAGCAAAAGGCCAGGAACCGTAAAAAGGCCGCGTTGCTGGCGTTTTTCCATAGGCT
CCGCCCCCCTGACGAGCATCACAAAAATCGACGCTCAAGTCAGAGGTGGCGAAACCCGACAGGACTATAA
AGATACCAGGCGTTTCCCCCTGGAAGCTCCCTCGTGCGCTCTCCTGTTCCGACCCTGCCGCTTACCGGAT
ACCTGTCCGCCTTTCTCCCTTCGGGAAGCGTGGCGCTTTCTCATAGCTCACGCTGTAGGTATCTCAGTTC
GGTGTAGGTCGTTCGCTCCAAGCTGGGCTGTGTGCACGAACCCCCCGTTCAGCCCGACCGCTGCGCCTTA
TCCGGTAACTATCGTCTTGAGTCCAACCCGGTAAGACACGACTTATCGCCACTGGCAGCAGCCACTGGTA
ACAGGATTAGCAGAGCGAGGTATGTAGGCGGTGCTACAGAGTTCTTGAAGTGGTGGCCTAACTACGGCTA
CACTAGAAGAACAGTATTTGGTATCTGCGCTCTGCTGAAGCCAGTTACCTTCGGAAAAAGAGTTGGTAGC
TCTTGATCCGGCAAACAAACCACCGCTGGTAGCGGTGGTTTTTTTGTTTGCAAGCAGCAGATTACGCGCA
GAAAAAAAGGATCTCAAGAAGATCCTTTGATCTTTTCTACGGGGTCTGACGCTCAGTGGAACGAAAACTC
ACGTTAAGGGATTTTGGTCATGAGATTATCAAAAAGGATCTTCACCTAGATCCTTTTAAATTAAAAATGA
AGTTTTAAATCAATCTAAAGTATATATGAGTAAACTTGGTCTGACAGTTACCAATGCTTAATCAGTGAGG
CACCTATCTCAGCGATCTGTCTATTTCGTTCATCCATAGTTGCCTGACTCCCCGTCGTGTAGATAACTAC
GATACGGGAGGGCTTACCATCTGGCCCCAGTGCTGCAATGATACCGCGAGACCCACGCTCACCGGCTCCA
GATTTATCAGCAATAAACCAGCCAGCCGGAAGGGCCGAGCGCAGAAGTGGTCCTGCAACTTTATCCGCCT
CCATCCAGTCTATTAATTGTTGCCGGGAAGCTAGAGTAAGTAGTTCGCCAGTTAATAGTTTGCGCAACGT
TGTTGCCATTGCTACAGGCATCGTGGTGTCACGCTCGTCGTTTGGTATGGCTTCATTCAGCTCCGGTTCC
CAACGATCAAGGCGAGTTACATGATCCCCCATGTTGTGCAAAAAAGCGGTTAGCTCCTTCGGTCCTCCGA
TCGTTGTCAGAAGTAAGTTGGCCGCAGTGTTATCACTCATGGTTATGGCAGCACTGCATAATTCTCTTAC
TGTCATGCCATCCGTAAGATGCTTTTCTGTGACTGGTGAGTACTCAACCAAGTCATTCTGAGAATAGTGT
ATGCGGCGACCGAGTTGCTCTTGCCCGGCGTCAATACGGGATAATACCGCGCCACATAGCAGAACTTTAA
AAGTGCTCATCATTGGAAAACGTTCTTCGGGGCGAAAACTCTCAAGGATCTTACCGCTGTTGAGATCCAG
TTCGATGTAACCCACTCGTGCACCCAACTGATCTTCAGCATCTTTTACTTTCACCAGCGTTTCTGGGTGA
GCAAAAACAGGAAGGCAAAATGCCGCAAAAAAGGGAATAAGGGCGACACGGAAATGTTGAATACTCAT
